>Addgene plasmid #54602 | mTagBFP2-Lifeact-7 | addgene full sequence | sequence record 215598 | Addgene NGS Result
CGTTACATAACTTACGGTAAATGGCCCGCCTGGCTGACCGCCCAACGACCCCCGCCCATTGACGTCAATA
ATGACGTATGTTCCCATAGTAACGCCAATAGGGACTTTCCATTGACGTCAATGGGTGGAGTATTTACGGT
AAACTGCCCACTTGGCAGTACATCAAGTGTATCATATGCCAAGTACGCCCCCTATTGACGTCAATGACGG
TAAATGGCCCGCCTGGCATTATGCCCAGTACATGACCTTATGGGACTTTCCTACTTGGCAGTACATCTAC
GTATTAGTCATCGCTATTACCATGGTGATGCGGTTTTGGCAGTACATCAATGGGCGTGGATAGCGGTTTG
ACTCACGGGGATTTCCAAGTCTCCACCCCATTGACGTCAATGGGAGTTTGTTTTGGCACCAAAATCAACG
GGACTTTCCAAAATGTCGTAACAACTCCGCCCCATTGACGCAAATGGGCGGTAGGCGTGTACGGTGGGAG
GTCTATATAAGCAGAGCTGGTTTAGTGAACCGTCAGATCCGCTAGCGCCACCATGGGCGTGGCCGACTTG
ATCAAGAAGTTCGAGTCCATCTCCAAGGAGGAGGGGGATCCACCGGTCGCCACCATGGTGTCTAAGGGCG
AAGAGCTGATTAAGGAGAACATGCACATGAAGCTGTACATGGAGGGCACCGTGGACAACCATCACTTCAA
GTGCACATCCGAGGGCGAAGGCAAGCCCTACGAGGGCACCCAGACCATGAGAATCAAGGTGGTCGAGGGC
GGCCCTCTCCCCTTCGCCTTCGACATCCTGGCTACTAGCTTCCTCTACGGCAGCAAGACCTTCATCAACC
ACACCCAGGGCATCCCCGACTTCTTCAAGCAGTCCTTCCCTGAGGGCTTCACATGGGAGAGAGTCACCAC
ATACGAAGACGGGGGCGTGCTGACCGCTACCCAGGACACCAGCCTCCAGGACGGCTGCCTCATCTACAAC
GTCAAGATCAGAGGGGTGAACTTCACATCCAACGGCCCTGTGATGCAGAAGAAAACACTCGGCTGGGAGG
CCTTCACCGAGACGCTGTACCCCGCTGACGGCGGCCTGGAAGGCAGAAACGACATGGCCCTGAAGCTCGT
GGGCGGGAGCCATCTGATCGCAAACGCCAAGACCACATATAGATCCAAGAAACCCGCTAAGAACCTCAAG
ATGCCTGGCGTCTACTATGTGGACTACAGACTGGAAAGAATCAAGGAGGCCAACAACGAGACCTACGTCG
AGCAGCACGAGGTGGCAGTGGCCAGATACTGCGACCTCCCTAGCAAACTGGGGCACAAGCTTAATTAAGC
GGCCGCGACTCTAGATCATAATCAGCCATACCACATTTGTAGAGGTTTTACTTGCTTTAAAAAACCTCCC
ACACCTCCCCCTGAACCTGAAACATAAAATGAATGCAATTGTTGTTGTTAACTTGTTTATTGCAGCTTAT
AATGGTTACAAATAAAGCAATAGCATCACAAATTTCACAAATAAAGCATTTTTTTCACTGCATTCTAGTT
GTGGTTTGTCCAAACTCATCAATGTATCTTAAGGCGTAAATTGTAAGCGTTAATATTTTGTTAAAATTCG
CGTTAAATTTTTGTTAAATCAGCTCATTTTTTAACCAATAGGCCGAAATCGGCAAAATCCCTTATAAATC
AAAAGAATAGACCGAGATAGGGT
[37 nt withheld, positions 1704-1740]
AAAGAACGTGGACTCCAACGTCAAAGG
[49 nt withheld, positions 1768-1816]
T
[91 nt withheld, positions 1818-1908]
G
[124 nt withheld, positions 1910-2033]
CAGGTGGCACTTTTCGGGGAAATGTGCGCGGAACCCCTATTTGTTTATTTTTCTAAATACATTCAAATAT
GTATCCGCTCATGAGACAATAACCCTGATAAATGCTTCAATAATATTGAAAAAGGAAGAGTCCTGAGGCG
GAAAGAACCAGCTGTGGAATGTGTGTCAGTTAGGGTGTGGAAAGTCCCCAGGCTCCCCAGCAGGCAGAAG
TATGCAAAGCATGCATCTCAATTAGTCAGCAACCAGGTGTGGAAAGTCCCCAGGCTCCCCAGCAGGCAGA
AGTATGCAAAGCATGCATCTCAATTAGTCAGCAACCATAGTCCCGCCCCTAACTCCGCCCATCCCGCCCC
TAACTCCGCCCAGTTCCGCCCATTCTCCGCCCCATGGCTGACTAATTTTTTTTATTTATGCAGAGGCCGA
GGCCGCCTCGGCCTCTGAGCTATTCCAGAAGTAGTGAGGAGGCTTTTTTGGAGGCCTAGGCTTTTGCAAA
GATCGATCAAGAGACAGGATGAGGATCGTTTCGCATGATTGAACAAGATGGATTGCACGCAGGTTCTCCG
GCCGCTTGGGTGGAGAGGCTATTCGGCTATGACTGGGCACAACAGACAATCGGCTGCTCTGATGCCGCCG
TGTTCCGGCTGTCAGCGCAGGGGCGCCCGGTTCTTTTTGTCAAGACCGACCTGTCCGGTGCCCTGAATGA
ACTGCAAGACGAGGCAGCGCGGCTATCGTGGCTGGCCACGACGGGCGTTCCTTGCGCAGCTGTGCTCGAC
GTTGTCACTGAAGCGGGAAGGGACTGGCTGCTATTGGGCGAAGTGCCGGGGCAGGATCTCCTGTCATCTC
ACCTTGCTCCTGCCGAGAAAGTATCCATCATGGCTGATGCAATGCGGCGGCTGCATACGCTTGATCCGGC
TACCTGCCCATTCGACCACCAAGCGAAACATCGCATCGAGCGAGCACGTACTCGGATGGAAGCCGGTCTT
GTCGATCAGGATGATCTGGACGAAGAGCATCAGGGGCTCGCGCCAGCCGAACTGTTCGCCAGGCTCAAGG
CGAGCATGCCCGACGGCGAGGATCTCGTCGTGACCCATGGCGATGCCTGCTTGCCGAATATCATGGTGGA
AAATGGCCGCTTTTCTGGATTCATCGACTGTGGCCGGCTGGGTGTGGCGGACCGCTATCAGGACATAGCG
TTGGCTACCCGTGATATTGCTGAAGAGCTTGGCGGCGAATGGGCTGACCGCTTCCTCGTGCTTTACGGTA
TCGCCGCTCCCGATTCGCAGCGCATCGCCTTCTATCGCCTTCTTGACGAGTTCTTCTGAGCGGGACTCTG
GGGTTCGAAATGACCGACCAAGCGACGCCCAACCTGCCATCACGAGATTTCGATTCCACCGCCGCCTTCT
ATGAAAGGTTGGGCTTCGGAATCGTTTTCCGGGACGCCGGCTGGATGATCCTCCAGCGCGGGGATCTCAT
GCTGGAGTTCTTCGCCCACCCTAGGGGGAGGCTAACTGAAACACGGAAGGAGACAATACCGGAAGGAACC
CGCGCTATGACGGCAATAAAAAGACAGAATAAAACGCACGGTGTTGGGTCGTTTGTTCATAAACGCGGGG
TTCGGTCCCAGGGCTGGCACTCTGTCGATACCCCACCGAGACCCCATTGGGGCCAATACGCCCGCGTTTC
TTCCTTTTCCCCACCCCACCCCCCAAGTTCGGGTGAAGGCCCAGGGCTCGCAGCCAACGTCGGGGCGGCA
GGCCCTGCCATAGCCTCAGGTTACTCATATATACTTTAGATTGATTTAAAACTTCATTTTTAATTTAAAA
GGATCTAGGTGAAGATCCTTTTTGATAATCTCATGACCAAAATCCCTTAACGTGAGTTTTCGTTCCACTG
AGCGTCAGACCCCGTAGAAAAGATCAAAGGATCTTCTTGAGATCCTTTTTTTCTGCGCGTAATCTGCTGC
TTGCAAACAAAAAAACCACCGCTACCAGCGGTGGTTTGTTTGCCGGATCAAGAGCTACCAACTCTTTTTC
CGAAGGTAACTGGCTTCAGCAGAGCGCAGATACCAAATACTGTTCTTCTAGTGTAGCCGTAGTTAGGCCA
CCACTTCAAGAACTCTGTAGCACCGCCTACATACCTCGCTCTGCTAATCCTGTTACCAGTGGCTGCTGCC
AGTGGCGATAAGTCGTGTCTTACCGGGTTGGACTCAAGACGATAGTTACCGGATAAGGCGCAGCGGTCGG
GCTGAACGGGGGGTTCGTGCACACAGCCCAGCTTGGAGCGAACGACCTACACCGAACTGAGATACCTACA
GCGTGAGCTATGAGAAAGCGCCACGCTTCCCGAAGGGAGAAAGGCGGACAGGTATCCGGTAAGCGGCAGG
GTCGGAACAGGAGAGCGCACGAGGGAGCTTCCAGGGGGAAACGCCTGGTATCTTTATAGTCCTGTCGGGT
TTCGCCACCTCTGACTTGAGCGTCGATTTTTGTGATGCTCGTCAGGGGGGCGGAGCCTATGGAAAAACGC
CAGCAACGCGGCCTTTTTACGGTTCCTGGCCTTTTGCTGGCCTTTTGCTCACATGTTCTTTCCTGCGTTA
TCCCCTGATTCTGTGGATAACCGTATTACCGCCATGCATTAGTTATTAATAGTAATCAATTACGGGGTCA
TTAGTTCATAGCCCATATATGGAGTTCCG
Features (pLannotate 1.2.2; 15 found; start..end, strand, type, name):
      1..304     +  enhancer       CMV enhancer: human cytomegalovirus immediate early enhancer
    305..508     +  promoter       CMV promoter: human cytomegalovirus (CMV) immediate early promoter
    543..614     +  CDS            ABP140 (fragment): AB140_YEAST - Also known as TRM140. Experimental evidence at protein level: Swiss-Prot protein existence level 1. S-adenosyl-L-methionine-dependent methyltransferase that mediates N(3)-methylcytidine modification of residue 32 of the tRNA anticodon loop of tRNA(Thr) and tRNA(Ser). Binds F-actin and shows weak F-actin cross-linking activity. From Saccharomyces cerevisiae (strain ATCC 204508 / S288c) (Baker's yeast).
    615..1325    +  CDS            mTagBFP2: mTagBFP2 is a basic (constitutively fluorescent) blue fluorescent protein published in 2011, derived from Entacmaea quadricolor. It is reported to be a very rapidly-maturing monomer with very low acid sensitivity.
   1344..1427    +  CDS            large T antigen (fragment): large T antigen from SV40 (simian virus 40)
   1450..1571    +  polyA_signal   SV40 poly(A) signal: SV40 polyadenylation signal
   1605..2033    -  rep_origin     f1 ori (sequence partly withheld): f1 bacteriophage origin of replication; arrow indicates direction of (+) strand synthesis
   2060..2164    +  promoter       AmpR promoter: bla
   2166..2523    +  promoter       SV40 promoter: SV40 enhancer and early promoter
   2558..3352    +  CDS            NeoR/KanR: aminoglycoside phosphotransferase from Tn5; aph(3')-II (or nptII); confers resistance to neomycin, kanamycin, and G418 (Geneticin®)
   3373..3525    +  CDS            ble (fragment): BLE_KLEPN - Experimental evidence at protein level: Swiss-Prot protein existence level 1. Binding protein with a strong affinity to the bleomycin family of antibiotics. Binds to CL990; an antimitotic-antibiotic compound. From Klebsiella pneumoniae.
   3584..3631    +  polyA_signal   HSV TK poly(A) signal: herpes simplex virus thymidine kinase polyadenylation signal (Cole and Stacy, 1985)
   3722..3738    -  polyA_signal   bGH poly(A) signal (fragment): bovine growth hormone polyadenylation signal
   3960..4548    +  rep_origin     ori: high-copy-number ColE1/pMB1/pBR322/pUC origin of replication
   4663..4722    +  enhancer       CMV enhancer (fragment): human cytomegalovirus immediate early enhancer
