[The description below was written by a language model from this plasmid's Addgene catalogue record and pLannotate feature annotations shown in this document.]
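Description:
mTagBFP2-Lifeact-7 is a mammalian expression plasmid of about 4.7–4.8 kb that produces a blue fluorescent marker for filamentous actin. It is propagated in E. coli from a high-copy ColE1/pUC-type origin and also carries an f1 phage origin. A single NeoR/KanR (Tn5 aminoglycoside phosphotransferase) gene serves for selection in both hosts. A bacterial AmpR (bla) promoter drives it for kanamycin selection in bacteria, and the SV40 enhancer/early promoter drives it for G418 selection in mammalian cells, with an HSV TK polyadenylation signal downstream. The catalogue lists the entry as an empty backbone, but the sequence already contains the complete fusion cassette. The short ble, bGH poly(A) and large T antigen fragments in the annotation appear to be backbone remnants or partial matches rather than functional parts.

The expression unit uses the human CMV immediate-early enhancer and promoter. It begins with a short coding segment annotated as a fragment of yeast ABP140. This corresponds to Lifeact, the small F-actin-binding peptide derived from that protein. Lifeact is followed directly by mTagBFP2, a monomeric, rapidly maturing blue fluorescent protein derived from Entacmaea quadricolor, so the fluorophore sits at the C-terminal end of the actin-binding peptide. The transcript ends at an SV40 polyadenylation signal. The record gives excitation and emission maxima of 399 and 456 nm.

The stated localization is actin. The plasmid is suited to transient transfection, or to stable G418 selection, for visualising actin filaments in mammalian cells in the blue channel. This leaves the green and red channels free for other probes.
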