Addgene plasmid #54602: mTagBFP2-Lifeact-7
Purpose: (Empty Backbone) Localization: Actin, Excitation: 399, Emission: 456
Depositing lab: Michael Davidson. Depositing organization: Florida State University, Tallahassee. Publication: An enhanced monomeric blue fluorescent protein with the high chemical stability of the chromophore. Subach OM, Cranfill PJ, Davidson MW, Verkhusha VV. PLoS One. 2011;6(12):e28674. Epub 2011 Dec 8. 10.1371/journal.pone.0028674 PubMed 22174863.
Backbone
  Vector backbone: mTagBFP2-Lifeact
  Backbone size w/o insert (bp): 4800
  Vector type: Mammalian Expression
  Selectable markers: Neomycin (select with G418)
  Backbone size (bp): 4800
  Tag / fusion protein: Lifeact (C terminal on backbone); mTagBFP2 (C terminal on backbone)
Growth in bacteria
  Bacterial resistance: Kanamycin, 50 μg/mL
  Growth temperature: 37°C
  Growth strain: DH5alpha
  Copy number: High Copy
Gene/Insert
  Gene/Insert name: Lifeact-mTagBFP2
  Promoter: CMV
  Cloning method: Unknown
  Sequencing primers: 5′ CMV-F; 3′ SV40pA-R
Terms and licenses: Academic/Nonprofit Terms; Industry Terms
Depositor comments: . Excitation = 399; Emission = 456
How to cite: mTagBFP2-Lifeact-7 was a gift from Michael Davidson (Addgene plasmid # 54602 ; http://n2t.net/addgene:54602 ; RRID:Addgene_54602)
