>Addgene plasmid #54602 | mTagBFP2-Lifeact-7 | depositor partial sequence | sequence record 84999 | insert sequence
CGCAAATGGGCGGTAGGCGTGTACGGTGGGAGGTCTATATAAGCAGAGCTGGTTTAGTGAACCGTCAGAT
CCGCTAGCGCCACCATGGGCGTGGCCGACTTGATCAAGAAGTTCGAGTCCATCTCCAAGGAGGAGGGGGA
TCCACCGGTCGCCACCATGGTGTCTAAGGGCGAAGAGCTGATTAAGGAGAACATGCACATGAAGCTGTAC
ATGGAGGGCACCGTGGACAACCATCACTTCAAGTGCACATCCGAGGGCGAAGGCAAGCCCTACGAGGGCA
CCCAGACCATGAGAATCAAGGTGGTCGAGGGCGGCCCTCTCCCCTTCGCCTTCGACATCCTGGCTACTAG
CTTCCTCTACGGCAGCAAGACCTTCATCAACCACACCCAGGGCATCCCCGACTTCTTCAAGCAGTCCTTC
CCTGAGGGCTTCACATGGGAGAGAGTCACCACATACGAAGACGGGGGCGTGCTGACCGCTACCCAGGACA
CCAGCCTCCAGGACGGCTGCCTCATCTACAACGTCAAGATCAGAGGGGTGAACTTCACATCCAACGGCCC
TGTGATGCAGAAGAAAACACTCGGCTGGGAGGCCTTCACCGAGACGCTGTACCCCGCTGACGGCGGCCTG
GAAGGCAGAAACGACATGGCCCTGAAGCTCGTGGGCGGGAGCCATCTGATCGCAAACGCCAAGACCACAT
ATAGATCCAAGAAACCCGCTAAGAACCTCAAGATGCCTGGCGTCTACTATGTGGACTACAGACTGGAAAG
AATCAAGGAGGCCAACAACGAGACCTACGTCGAGCAGCACGAGGTGGCAGTGGCCAGATACTGCGACCTC
CCTAGCAAACTGGGGCACAAGCTTAATTAAGCGGCCGCGACTCTAGATCATAATCAGCCATACCACATT
