>Addgene plasmid #54602 | mTagBFP2-Lifeact-7 | addgene partial sequence | sequence record 90935 | CMV-F 5'-CGCAAATGGGCGGTAGGCGTG-3'
GTGAACCGTCAGATCCGCTAGCGCCACCATGGGCGTGGCCGACTTGATCAAGAAGTTCGAGTCCATCTCC
AAGGAGGAGGGGGATCCACCGGTCGCCACCATGGTGTCTAAGGGCGAAGAGCTGATTAAGGAGAACATGC
ACATGAAGCTGTACATGGAGGGCACCGTGGACAACCATCACTTCAAGTGCACATCCGAGGGCGAAGGCAA
GCCCTACGAGGGCACCCAGACCATGAGAATCAAGGTGGTCGAGGGCGGCCCTCTCCCCTTCGCCTTCGAC
ATCCTGGCTACTAGCTTCCTCTACGGCAGCAAGACCTTCATCAACCACACCCAGGGCATCCCCGACTTCT
TCAAGCAGTCCTTCCCTGAGGGCTTCACATGGGAGAGAGTCACCACATACGAAGACGGGGGCGTGCTGAC
CGCTACCCAGGACACCAGCCTCCAGGACGGCTGCCTCATCTACAACGTCAAGATCAGAGGGGTGAACTTC
ACATCCAACGGCCCTGTGATGCAGAAGAAAACACTCGGCTGGGAGGCCTTCACCGAGACGCTGTACCCCG
CTGACGGCGGCCTGGAAGGCAGAAACGACATGGCCCTGAAGCTCGTGGGCGGGAGCCATCTGATCGCAAA
CGCCAAGACCACATATAGATCCAAGAAACCCGCTAAGAACCTCAAGATGCCTGGCGTCTACTATGTGGAC
TACAGACTGGAAAGAATCAAGGAGGCCAACAACGAGACCTACGTCGAGCAGCACGAGGTGGCAGTGGCCA
GATACTGCGACCTCCCTAG
